>Addgene plasmid #238208 | pMW363 | addgene full sequence | sequence record 471743 | Addgene NGS Result
TGGCGAATGGG
[124 nt withheld, positions 12-135]
C
[91 nt withheld, positions 137-227]
A
[49 nt withheld, positions 229-277]
CCTTTGACGTTGGAGTCCACGTTCTTT
[37 nt withheld, positions 305-341]
ACCCTATCTCGGTCTATTCTTTTGATTTATAAGGGATTTTGCCGATTTCGGCCTATTGGTTAAAAAATGA
GCTGATTTAACAAAAATTTAACGCGAATTTTAACAAAATATTAACGTTTACAATTTCTGGCGGCACGATG
GCATGAGATTATCAAAAAGGATCTTCACCTAGATCCTTTTAAATTAAAAATGAAGTTTTAAATCAATCTA
AAGTATATATGAGTAAACTTGGTCTGACAGTTACCAATGCTTAATCAGTGAGGCACCTATCTCAGCGATC
TGTCTATTTCGTTCATCCATAGTTGCCTGACTCCCCGTCGTGTAGATAACTACGATACGGGAGGGCTTAC
CATCTGGCCCCAGTGCTGCAATGATACCGCGAGACCCACGCTCACCGGCTCCAGATTTATCAGCAATAAA
CCAGCCAGCCGGAAGGGCCGAGCGCAGAAGTGGTCCTGCAACTTTATCCGCCTCCATCCAGTCTATTAAT
TGTTGCCGGGAAGCTAGAGTAAGTAGTTCGCCAGTTAATAGTTTGCGCAACGTTGTTGCCATTGCTACAG
GCATCGTGGTGTCACGCTCGTCGTTTGGTATGGCTTCATTCAGCTCCGGTTCCCAACGATCAAGGCGAGT
TACATGATCCCCCATGTTGTGCAAAAAAGCGGTTAGCTCCTTCGGTCCTCCGATCGTTGTCAGAAGTAAG
TTGGCCGCAGTGTTATCACTCATGGTTATGGCAGCACTGCATAATTCTCTTACTGTCATGCCATCCGTAA
GATGCTTTTCTGTGACTGGTGAGTACTCAACCAAGTCATTCTGAGAATAGTGTATGCGGCGACCGAGTTG
CTCTTGCCCGGCGTCAATACGGGATAATACCGCGCCACATAGCAGAACTTTAAAAGTGCTCATCATTGGA
AAACGTTCTTCGGGGCGAAAACTCTCAAGGATCTTACCGCTGTTGAGATCCAGTTCGATGTAACCCACTC
GTGCACCCAACTGATCTTCAGCATCTTTTACTTTCACCAGCGTTTCTGGGTGAGCAAAAACAGGAAGGCA
AAATGCCGCAAAAAAGGGAATAAGGGCGACACGGAAATGTTGAATACTCATACTCTTCCTTTTTCAATCA
TGATTGAAGCATTTATCAGGGTTATTGTCTCATGAGCGGATACATATTTGAATGTATTTAGAAAAATAAA
CAAATAGGTCATGACCAAAATCCCTTAACGTGAGTTTTCGTTCCACTGAGCGTCAGACCCCGTAGAAAAG
ATCAAAGGATCTTCTTGAGATCCTTTTTTTCTGCGCGTAATCTGCTGCTTGCAAACAAAAAAACCACCGC
TACCAGCGGTGGTTTGTTTGCCGGATCAAGAGCTACCAACTCTTTTTCCGAAGGTAACTGGCTTCAGCAG
AGCGCAGATACCAAATACTGTCCTTCTAGTGTAGCCGTAGTTAGGCCACCACTTCAAGAACTCTGTAGCA
CCGCCTACATACCTCGCTCTGCTAATCCTGTTACCAGTGGCTGCTGCCAGTGGCGATAAGTCGTGTCTTA
CCGGGTTGGACTCAAGACGATAGTTACCGGATAAGGCGCAGCGGTCGGGCTGAACGGGGGGTTCGTGCAC
ACAGCCCAGCTTGGAGCGAACGACCTACACCGAACTGAGATACCTACAGCGTGAGCTATGAGAAAGCGCC
ACGCTTCCCGAAGGGAGAAAGGCGGACAGGTATCCGGTAAGCGGCAGGGTCGGAACAGGAGAGCGCACGA
GGGAGCTTCCAGGGGGAAACGCCTGGTATCTTTATAGTCCTGTCGTGTTTCGCCACCTCTGACTTGAGCG
TCGATTTTTGTGATGCTCGTCAGGGGGGCGGAGCCTATGGAAAAACGCCAGCAACGCGGCCTTTTTACGG
TTCCTGGCCTTTTGCTGGCCTTTTGCTCACATGTTCTTTCCTGCGTTATCCCCTGATTCTGTGGATAACC
GTATTACCGCCTTTGAGTGAGCTGATACCGCTCGCCGCAGCCGAACGACCGAGCGCAGCGAGTCAGTGAG
CGAGGAAGCGGAAGAGCGCCTGATGCGGTATTTTCTCCTTACGCATCTGTGCGGTATTTCACACCGCAAT
GGTGCACTCTCAGTACAATCTGCTCTGATGCCGCATAGTTAAGCCAGTATACACTCCGCTATCGCTACGT
GACTGGGTCATGGCTGCGCCCCGACACCCGCCAACACCCGCTGACGCGCCCTGACGGGCTTGTCTGCTCC
CGGCATCCGCTTACAGACAAGCTGTGACCGTCTCCGGGAGCTGCATGTGTCAGAGGTTTTCACCGTCATC
ACCGAAACGCGCGAGGCAGCTGCGGTAAAGCTCATCAGCGTGGTCGTGAAGCGATTCACAGATGTCTGCC
TGTTCATCCGCGTCCAGCTCGTTGAGTTTCTCCAGAAGCGTTAATGTCTGGCTTCTGATAAAGCGGGCCA
TGTTAAGGGCGGTTTTTTCCTGTTTGGTCACTGATGCCTCCGTGTAAGGGGGATTTCTGTTCATGGGGGT
AATGATACCGATGAAACGAGAGAGGATGCTCACGATACGGGTTACTGATGATGAACATGCCCGGTTACTG
GAACGTTGTGAGGGTAAACAACTGGCGGTATGGATGCGGCGGGACCAGAGAAAAATCACTCAGGGTCAAT
GCCAGCGCTTCGTTAATACAGATGTAGGTGTTCCACAGGGTAGCCAGCAGCATCCTGCGATGCAGATCCG
GAACATAATGGTGCAGGGCGCTGACTTCCGCGTTTCCAGACTTTACGAAACACGGAAACCGAAGACCATT
CATGTTGTTGCTCAGGTCGCAGACGTTTTGCAGCAGCAGTCGCTTCACGTTCGCTCGCGTATCGGTGATT
CATTCTGCTAACCAGTAAGGCAACCCCGCCAGCCTAGCCGGGTCCTCAACGACAGGAGCACGATCATGCT
AGTCATGCCCCGCGCCCACCGGAAGGAGCTGACTGGGTTGAAGGCTCTCAAGGGCATCGGTCGAGATCCC
GGTGCCTAATGAGTGAGCTAACTTACATTAATTGCGTTGCGCTCACTGCCCGCTTTCCAGTCGGGAAACC
TGTCGTGCCAGCTGCATTAATGAATCGGCCAACGCGCGGGGAGAGGCGGTTTGCGTATTGGGCGCCAGGG
TGGTTTTTCTTTTCACCAGTGAGACGGGCAACAGCTGATTGCCCTTCACCGCCTGGCCCTGAGAGAGTTG
CAGCAAGCGGTCCACGCTGGTTTGCCCCAGCAGGCGAAAATCCTGTTTGATGGTGGTTAACGGCGGGATA
TAACATGAGCTGTCTTCGGTATCGTCGTATCCCACTACCGAGATGTCCGCACCAACGCGCAGCCCGGACT
CGGTAATGGCGCGCATTGCGCCCAGCGCCATCTGATCGTTGGCAACCAGCATCGCAGTGGGAACGATGCC
CTCATTCAGCATTTGCATGGTTTGTTGAAAACCGGACATGGCACTCCAGTCGCCTTCCCGTTCCGCTATC
GGCTGAATTTGATTGCGAGTGAGATATTTATGCCAGCCAGCCAGACGCAGACGCGCCGAGACAGAACTTA
ATGGGCCCGCTAACAGCGCGATTTGCTGGTGACCCAATGCGACCAGATGCTCCACGCCCAGTCGCGTACC
GTCTTCATGGGAGAAAATAATACTGTTGATGGGTGTCTGGTCAGAGACATCAAGAAATAACGCCGGAACA
TTAGTGCAGGCAGCTTCCACAGCAATGGCATCCTGGTCATCCAGCGGATAGTTAATGATCAGCCCACTGA
CGCGTTGCGCGAGAAGATTGTGCACCGCCGCTTTACAGGCTTCGACGCCGCTTCGTTCTACCATCGACAC
CACCACGCTGGCACCCAGTTGATCGGCGCGAGATTTAATCGCCGCGACAATTTGCGACGGCGCGTGCAGG
GCCAGACTGGAGGTGGCAACGCCAATCAGCAACGACTGTTTGCCCGCCAGTTGTTGTGCCACGCGGTTGG
GAATGTAATTCAGCTCCGCCATCGCCGCTTCCACTTTTTCCCGCGTTTTCGCAGAAACGTGGCTGGCCTG
GTTCACCACGCGGGAAACGGTCTGATAAGAGACACCGGCATACTCTGCGACATCGTATAACGTTACTGGT
TTCACATTCACCACCCTGAATTGACTCTCTTCCGGGCGCTATCATGCCATACCGCGAAAGGTTTTGCGCC
ATTCGATGGTGTCCGGGATCTCGACGCTCTCCCTTATGCGACTCCTGCATTAGGAAGCAGCCCAGTAGTA
GGTTGAGGCCGTTGAGCACCGCCGCCGCAAGGAATGGTGCATGCAAGGAGATGGCGCCCAACAGTCCCCC
GGCCACGGGGCCTGCCACCATACCCACGCCGAAACAAGCGCTCATGAGCCCGAAGTGGCGAGCCCGATCT
TCCCCATCGGTGATGTCGGCGATATAGGCGCCAGCAACCGCACCTGTGGCGCCGGTGATGCCGGCCACGA
TGCGTCCGGCGTAGAGGATCGAGATCGATCTCGATCCCGCGAAATTAATACGACTCACTATAGGGGAATT
GTGAGCGGATAACAATTCCCCTCTAGAAATAATTTTGTTTAACTTTAAGAAGGAGATATACATGGCTAGC
TGGAGCCATCCGCAGTTTGAAAAAGGTGGTGGTAGCGGTGGTGGTTCAGGTGGTAGTGCATGGTCACACC
CTCAGTTTGAGAAAATGGATAACGATATCACAATATTGGCGGTCGATTGGTCTCATGAAGAACGTAAACT
TGCAATTTTTGATGGCAAGAAGATAAGGAAAAAACTTCCTGAGCCTTCTAGCGATGTAATAATTGTGGCT
GAAAATATTCCTCAAAAATATGCCGCTCCGTTCATCGAGGTAGGGGCAAAAGTTCTTAGATGTTCGACAA
ACGCCACAGCAGATGCAAGAAAAAACTATCAAAAGAAAGTCGATGCTGCTTTTGCGAAAAACGACGAAAA
TGATTCTAAAGTGATTTGGGCGTTATATCAAACACACCCAGAATTGTTTCGTGAAATGAAGCTTGAGCCA
CCCCTTTCTTCTTATTATGCTATTTTTAAAGATTACCAAGAGGTAAGAATTAGAACTGGCAATCGACTCT
ATTCAGATCGCACTGATGCAATGGAAGAGTTTTTTAAAATAGTTAAGAAAGGTGAACATGAACTAAAAAA
GGCTGTCGATAAAGAATTAGAAAATCATCCGGTCTATACGCAGTGGTTACAGCATATTAAAGGTATTGGC
CCGGTCGTTGCCGGGGGATTGATATCGTTAATTGGAGATATAGATCGCTTCGACAGCGTTTCTAAATTAT
GGGCCTATGCAGGTTATAGTGTTGATAATGGAAAAGTGCAAAAGCGTAAAAAAGGTGTAGCTTCAAATTG
GAAAAATAAAATTCGCACACATTGTTACAACATTGTAGATTCATTTATCAAACAACGCACTTCAGTTTAT
CGTGAGTTGTATGATGCCGAAAAAGCTCGTCAACGTCCAAAGGTAGAATCCGATGGTCATGCTCACAACC
GTGCTGTAAGAAAAGTTGCTAAGGTATTTTTACAACATTATTGGGTAGTTTCTAGAGAATTAGCAGGGTT
TTCTGTGTCTAAACCTTGGATTTTAGAACATGGTGGGCACGTTGATTACATCAAACCACCACATTGGAAT
AAAGTAGAAATTAAGCCATGCAAGCCCTGAAACCCATTGCCTTAGTGCGAGCCATGCAAGCCCTGAAACC
CATTGCCTTAGTGCGAGCCATGCAAGCCCTGAAACCCATTGCCTTAGTGCGAAAAAGCCCGTTTTTCAAC
GGGCTTTTATCTTTTCATAACAAGTTCTCTTACTCTATCGTAAACACCACAATATTGACATTTAAGTATT
AAATTAGTGTCTGTGGCATTAGAATACTTATCTTGAGTAAAACTAATGACTTTATACACATGATGCCCAG
ATAGACAACAATATAAATATTTTATAAGGCTCATAACATATTTATGAAAAACGGGCTTTTTTATTATACA
TAACACTATGTTATACTTCAAAAAGTGGTTGTTAGAATTTATGGGGTCTACAGGAGTTGTGTTTGATCCC
AAACAAAAATCAAGAGACTGGAATTGGCTCGGTGCCCCCGGCTCCACTGGTGTCTCCCCTAAAGAAGACC
CAATTGGTTGTAAAAAGAAAAAGAAGAAAAAGAAGAAATGAGTTGGTTTAACGCACTATCTAACCCTTTT
CAACAAAGTGTTAAAAAATTTATCTACGAACTTATCGGACCAGAACGATATATCAACCATGATCCCATTG
TAGGTCTGCTGGCTAAAAATGTTAGCACTGCCGAAGAGTATGACTAGCATAACCCCTTGGGGCCTCTAAA
CGGGTCTTGAGGGGTTTTTTGCTGAAAGGAGGAACTATATCCGGAT
Features (pLannotate 1.2.2; 17 found; start..end, strand, type, name):
     12..467     +  rep_origin     f1 ori (sequence partly withheld): f1 bacteriophage origin of replication; arrow indicates direction of (+) strand synthesis
    582..1442    -  CDS            AmpR: β-lactamase; bla; confers resistance to ampicillin, carbenicillin, and related antibiotics
   1443..1535    -  promoter       AmpR promoter: bla
   1616..2204    +  rep_origin     ori: high-copy-number ColE1/pMB1/pBR322/pUC origin of replication
   2390..2529    -  misc_feature   bom: basis of mobility region from pBR322
   2631..2822    -  CDS            rop: Rop protein, which maintains plasmids at low copy number; rop
   2839..3219    +  CDS            YPB1_ECOLX: Protein predicted: Swiss-Prot protein existence level 4. From Escherichia coli.
   3281..3345    -  CDS            TcR (fragment): tetracycline efflux protein; tet; confers resistance to tetracycline
   3360..3381    -  protein_bind   CAP binding site: CAP binding activates transcription in the presence of cAMP. E. coli catabolite activator protein
   3394..4476    -  CDS            lacI: lac repressor; lacI; The lac repressor binds to the lac operator to inhibit transcription in E. coli. This inhibition can be relieved by adding lactose or isopropyl-β-D-thiogalactopyranoside (IPTG).
   4477..4554    -  promoter       lacI promoter: lacI
   4562..4841    -  CDS            TcR (fragment): tetracycline efflux protein; tet; confers resistance to tetracycline
   4867..4885    +  promoter       T7 promoter: promoter for bacteriophage T7 RNA polymerase
   4886..4910    +  protein_bind   lac operator: The lac repressor binds to the lac operator to inhibit transcription in E. coli. This inhibition can be relieved by adding lactose or isopropyl-β-D-thiogalactopyranoside (IPTG). lac repressor encoded by lacI
   4925..4947    +  RBS            RBS: efficient ribosome binding site from bacteriophage T7 gene 10 (Olins and Rangwala, 1989)
   6519..6536    +  CDS            K-Ras (fragment): human small GTPase proto-oncoprotein
   6685..6732    +  terminator     T7 terminator: transcription terminator for bacteriophage T7 RNA polymerase
