[The description below was written by a language model from this plasmid's Addgene catalogue record and pLannotate feature annotations shown in this document.]
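Description:
pMW363 is a bacterial expression plasmid built on the pET44a backbone for producing TaTasR, a protein from a Thermoproteota archaeon originally annotated as hypothetical, together with its guide RNA source. The 6,757 nt plasmid replicates in E. coli from a ColE1/pMB1-type origin and is selected with ampicillin through the bla β-lactamase gene and its native promoter. The catalogue lists it as high copy, although the feature table also shows the rop gene and bom region inherited from pBR322, which normally moderate copy number. An f1 origin is present as well, along with short tetracycline-resistance fragments that are non-functional backbone remnants.

Expression follows the standard pET arrangement: a T7 promoter immediately followed by a lac operator, then the strong phage T7 gene 10 ribosome binding site, with a T7 terminator downstream. A plasmid-borne lacI gene supplies repressor, so transcription needs a host providing T7 RNA polymerase and is induced with IPTG. According to the record, the region between the RBS and terminator encodes TasR with an N-terminal Twin-StrepII tag for Strep-Tactin affinity purification, followed by a TIGR array carrying three copies of the "RNA1" unit. Neither the TasR coding sequence, the tag nor the array was recognised by the automated annotation. The only call in this interval is an 18 nt "K-Ras fragment", which is almost certainly a spurious match. Placing the array on the same T7 transcription unit as the protein should allow the guide RNAs to be co-expressed with TasR, so the plasmid is suited to purifying RNA-loaded TIGR-Tas complexes for biochemical or structural study of this RNA-guided DNA-targeting system.
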