Addgene plasmid #238208: pMW363
Purpose: Expresses TasR with an N-terminal Twin-StrepII tag, followed by 3xRNA1 TIGR array. AmpR
Depositing lab: Feng Zhang. Depositing organization: Broad Institute. Publication: TIGR-Tas: A family of modular RNA-guided DNA-targeting systems in prokaryotes and their viruses. Faure G, Saito M, Wilkinson ME, Quinones-Olvera N, Xu P, Flam-Shepherd D, Kim S, Reddy N, Zhu S, Evgeniou L, Koonin EV, Macrae RK, Zhang F. Science. 2025 Feb 27:eadv9789. doi: 10.1126/science.adv9789. PubMed 40014690.
Backbone
  Vector backbone: pET44a
  Vector type: Bacterial Expression
Growth in bacteria
  Bacterial resistance: Ampicillin, 100 μg/mL
  Growth temperature: 37°C
  Growth strain: NEB Stable
  Copy number: High Copy
Gene/Insert
  Gene/Insert name: TaTasR (alt names: hypothetical protein DWQ19_11745; RDJ35482.1)
  Species: Thermoproteota archaeon
  Insert size (bp): 1639
  Tag / fusion protein: TwinStrepII (N terminal on insert)
  Cloning method: Gibson Cloning
Terms and licenses: Academic/Nonprofit Terms; Industry Terms: Not Available to Industry
How to cite: pMW363 was a gift from Feng Zhang (Addgene plasmid # 238208 ; http://n2t.net/addgene:238208 ; RRID:Addgene_238208)
